>Addgene plasmid #126828 | Pm_MSP7.4-Cd4-bio-His | addgene full sequence | sequence record 245761 | Addgene NGS Result
GACATTGATTATTGACTAGTTATTAATAGTAATCAATTACGGGGTCATTAGTTCATAGCCCATATATGGA
GTTCCGCGTTACATAACTTACGGTAAATGGCCCGCCTGGCTGACCGCCCAACGACCCCCGCCCATTGACG
TCAATAATGACGTATGTTCCCATAGTAACGCCAATAGGGACTTTCCATTGACGTCAATGGGTGGAGTATT
TACGGTAAACTGCCCACTTGGCAGTACATCAAGTGTATCATATGCCAAGTCCGCCCCCTATTGACGTCAA
TGACGGTAAATGGCCCGCCTGGCATTATGCCCAGTACATGACCTTACGGGACTTTCCTACTTGGCAGTAC
ATCTACGTATTAGTCATCGCTATTACCATGGTGATGCGGTTTTGGCAGTACACCAATGGGCGTGGATAGC
GGTTTGACTCACGGGGATTTCCAAGTCTCCACCCCATTGACGTCAATGGGAGTTTGTTTTGGCACCAAAA
TCAACGGGACTTTCCAAAATGTCGTAATAACCCCGCCCCGTTGACGCAAATGGGCGGTAGGCGTGTACGG
TGGGAGGTCTATATAAGCAGAGCTCGTTTAGTGAACCGTCAGATCCTCACTCTCTTCCGCATCGCTGTCT
GCGAGGGCCAGCTGTTGGGCTCGCGGTTGAGGACAAACTCTTCGCGGTCTTTCCAGTACTCTTGGATCGG
AAACCCGTCGGCCTCCGAACGGTACTCCGCCACCGAGGGACCTGAGCGAGTCCGCATCGACCGGATCGGA
AAACCTCTCGAGAAAGGCGTCTAACCAGTCACAGTCGCAAGGTAGGCTGAGCACCGTGGCGGGCGGCAGC
GGGTGGCGGTCGGGGTTGTTTCTGGCGGAGGTGCTGCTGATGATGTAATTAAAGTAGGCGGTCTTGAGAC
GGCGGATGGTCGAGGTGAGGTGTGGCAGGCTTGAGATCCAGCTGTTGGGGTGAGTACTCCCTCTCAAAAG
CGGGCATTACTTCTGCGCTAAGATTGTCAGTTTCCAAAAACGAGGAGGATTTGATATTCACCTGGCCCGA
TCTGGCCATACACTTGAGTGACAATGACATCCACTTTGCCTTTCTCTCCACAGGTGTCCACTCCCAGGTC
CAAGTTTGCCACCATGGAGTTTCAGACCCAGGTACTCATGTCCCTGCTGCTCTGCATGTCTGGTGCGGCC
GCCAAGGATAAGTACGAGGACGAGCAGAAGAACTACAACAACCAGCATGTGCTGCTGAACATCATCAAGG
ACAAGCTGGAAAAGCTGCAGGGCGGCATCATCACCAACAAGGTGTCCGACACCCTGAACAAGGACTTCAA
GAGCCTGAAGAAACGGATGGAAGAACTCGAGAAGTACGAGAAGAAGTACACCGAGGGCAACATCGAGAAC
ATCCTGAAGAACGAGGCCGAGGAAAGCCTGGGCGACAAGAAACAGATCCTGGGCGTGGACGAGGATGAGT
ACAACTGGGACTTCCTGGGCCAGGGCAACACCATGACCAAGGGCGAGGACAACGAGGAAGGCGCCGACGA
CAACGAAGATGAAGAGGGCGAAGAGGACGGCACCGCCCTGGAACTGAAGTCTAAGGGCGAGCAGGACACC
TCCATGCTGGCTCAGGGCGCCGAGAAGATCAGCACCGAACTCCAGGGTGGCGCCCAGCCTACCAGCGAGT
CTAGCAACGAGGTGCAGGAACAGAGCGGCGGCACCGATGTGCGGACCACAAGAGATCCTGCCGTGGCCGA
GGCCAAGACCCCTCTGGAAAATTCCCCTAGCGCCCAGAGCAACACCCCTAGCACAGGCGAGAATGAGGCC
AAGGCCGCCAGCCAGGACCAGGCCAAAGAAAGACAGCCCGTGGAAAGCGCCCTGGTCAATGCCGAGCACG
GCCCTACCCAGGGCAGCAATATCGCCACCCCTAAGGTGCAGTACCTGGATAAGCTGTTCGACGACTACCT
GATCGCCAGCGACAAAAAGAAAGAGATCAACGTCCACAAGTACCACCGGAAGTACAACGATTTCAAGAAG
GCCTACGAGTTCACCATGAACGATAACGAGTACAAGATCGTGAAAGAGCTGTTTGACTTCTACTTCAAGA
AAGGCGAGGAAGAGTCCAGCAACGCCGCCAACCTGATCAACCTGTTTAAGAAGGTGCTGGACGATAACGT
GTTCCGGAAAGAATTCGACAACATCATGCACGGCATCTACGGCTTCGCCAAGCGGTACACCTACCTGCGG
GGCGACAGGACCAACGACGAGAACGTGTACAAAGAACTGTTCAAGAACATGCTGAGCCTGAGCAACATCG
TGGGCGCGCCGTCGACCTCCATCACGGCCTATAAGAGTGAGGGGGAGTCAGCGGAGTTCTCCTTCCCACT
CAACCTTGGAGAGGAAAGCCTGCAGGGAGAGTTGAGATGGAAGGCAGAGAAGGCTCCTTCTTCCCAGTCC
TGGATCACCTTCTCCCTAAAGAACCAAAAGGTGTCTGTGCAGAAGTCTACTAGCAACCCCAAGTTCCAGC
TGTCCGAAACGCTCCCACTCACCCTTCAGATACCCCAGGTCTCCCTTCAGTTTGCTGGTTCTGGCAACCT
GACCCTGACTCTGGACAGAGGGATACTGTATCAGGAAGTGAACCTGGTGGTGATGAAAGTGACTCAGCCC
GACAGCAACACTTTGACCTGTGAGGTGATGGGACCCACCTCACCCAAGATGAGACTGATCTTGAAGCAGG
AGAATCAGGAGGCCAGGGTCTCCAGGCAGGAGAAAGTGATTCAAGTGCAGGCCCCTGAAGCAGGGGTGTG
GCAATGTCTACTGAGTGAAGGTGAAGAGGTCAAGATGGACTCCAAGATCCAGGTTTTATCCAAAGGGTTG
AATTCCGGCAGCCTGCACCACATCCTGGACGCCCAGAAGATGCTGTGGAACCACAGGGACAGGAACCTGC
CTCCTCTGGCCCCTCTGGGCCCCCACCACCATCACCACCATTGAGTCTAGACACGTGATTAATTAAGGAT
CCCCCGACCTCGACCTCTGGCTAATAAAGGAAATTTATTTTCATTGCAATAGTGTGTTGGAATTTTTTGT
GTCTCTCACTCGGAAGGACATATGGGAGGGCAAATCATTTGGTCGAGATCCCTCGGAGATCTCTAGCTAG
AGGATCGATCCCCGCCCCGGACGAACTAAACCTGACTACGACATCTCTGCCCCTTCTTCGCGGGGCAGTG
CATGTAATCCCTTCAGTTGGTTGGTACAACTTGCCAACTGGGCCCTGTTCCACATGTGACACGGGGGGGG
ACCAAACACAAAGGGGTTCTCTGACTGTAGTTGACATCCTTATAAATGGATGTGCACATTTGCCAACACT
GAGTGGCTTTCATCCTGGAGCAGACTTTGCAGTCTGTGGACTGCAACACAACATTGCCTTTATGTGTAAC
TCTTGGCTGAAGCTCTTACACCAATGCTGGGGGACATGTACCTCCCAGGGGCCCAGGAAGACTACGGGAG
GCTACACCAACGTCAATCAGAGGGGCCTGTGTAGCTACCGATAAGCGGACCCTCAAGAGGGCATTAGCAA
TAGTGTTTATAAGGCCCCCTTGTTAACCCTAAACGGGTAGCATATGCTTCCCGGGTAGTAGTATATACTA
TCCAGACTAACCCTAATTCAATAGCATATGTTACCCAACGGGAAGCATATGCTATCGAATTAGGGTTAGT
AAAAGGGTCCTAAGGAACAGCGATATCTCCCACCCCATGAGCTGTCACGGTTTTATTTACATGGGGTCAG
GATTCCACGAGGGTAGTGAACCATTTTAGTCACAAGGGCAGTGGCTGAAGATCAAGGAGCGGGCAGTGAA
CTCTCCTGAATCTTCGCCTGCTTCTTCATTCTCCTTCGTTTAGCTAATAGAATAACTGCTGAGTTGTGAA
CAGTAAGGTGTATGTGAGGTGCTCGAAAACAAGGTTTCAGGTGACGCCCCCAGAATAAAATTTGGACGGG
GGGTTCAGTGGTGGCATTGTGCTATGACACCAATATAACCCTCACAAACCCCTTGGGCAATAAATACTAG
TGTAGGAATGAAACATTCTGAATATCTTTAACAATAGAAATCCATGGGGTGGGGACAAGCCGTAAAGACT
GGATGTCCATCTCACACGAATTTATGGCTATGGGCAACACATAATCCTAGTGCAATATGATACTGGGGTT
ATTAAGATGTGTCCCAGGCAGGGACCAAGACAGGTGAACCATGTTGTTACACTCTATTTGTAACAAGGGG
AAAGAGAGTGGACGCCGACAGCAGCGGACTCCACTGGTTGTCTCTAACACCCCCGAAAATTAAACGGGGC
TCCACGCCAATGGGGCCCATAAACAAAGACAAGTGGCCACTCTTTTTTTTGAAATTGTGGAGTGGGGGCA
CGCGTCAGCCCCCACACGCCGCCCTGCGGTTTTGGACTGTAAAATAAGGGTGTAATAACTTGGCTGATTG
TAACCCCGCTAACCACTGCGGTCAAACCACTTGCCCACAAAACCACTAATGGCACCCCGGGGAATACCTG
CATAAGTAGGTGGGCGGGCCAAGATAGGGGCGCGATTGCTGCGATCTGGAGGACAAATTACACACACTTG
CGCCTGAGCGCCAAGCACAGGGTTGTTGGTCCTCATATTCACGAGGTCGCTGAGAGCACGGTGGGCTAAT
GTTGCCATGGGTAGCATATACTACCCAAATATCTGGATAGCATATGCTATCCTAATCTATATCTGGGTAG
CATAGGCTATCCTAATCTATATCTGGGTAGCATATGCTATCCTAATCTATATCTGGGTAGTATATGCTAT
CCTAATTTATATCTGGGTAGCATAGGCTATCCTAATCTATATCTGGGTAGCATATGCTATCCTAATCTAT
ATCTGGGTAGTATATGCTATCCTAATCTGTATCCGGGTAGCATATGCTATCCTAATAGAGATTAGGGTAG
TATATGCTATCCTAATTTATATCTGGGTAGCATATACTACCCAAATATCTGGATAGCATATGCTATCCTA
ATCTATATCTGGGTAGCATATGCTATCCTAATCTATATCTGGGTAGCATAGGCTATCCTAATCTATATCT
GGGTAGCATATGCTATCCTAATCTATATCTGGGTAGTATATGCTATCCTAATTTATATCTGGGTAGCATA
GGCTATCCTAATCTATATCTGGGTAGCATATGCTATCCTAATCTATATCTGGGTAGTATATGCTATCCTA
ATCTGTATCCGGGTAGCATATGCTATCCTCATGATAAGCTGTCAAACATGAGAATTTTCTTGAAGACGAA
AGGGCCTCGTGATACGCCTATTTTTATAGGTTAATGTCATGATAATAATGGTTTCTTAGACGTCAGGTGG
CACTTTTCGGGGAAATGTGCGCGGAACCCCTATTTGTTTATTTTTCTAAATACATTCAAATATGTATCCG
CTCATGAGACAATAACCCTGATAAATGCTTCAATAATATTGAAAAAGGAAGAGTATGAGTATTCAACATT
TCCGTGTCGCCCTTATTCCCTTTTTTGCGGCATTTTGCCTTCCTGTTTTTGCTCACCCAGAAACGCTGGT
GAAAGTAAAAGATGCTGAAGATCAGTTGGGTGCACGAGTGGGTTACATCGAACTGGATCTCAACAGCGGT
AAGATCCTTGAGAGTTTTCGCCCCGAAGAACGTTTTCCAATGATGAGCACTTTTAAAGTTCTGCTATGTG
GCGCGGTATTATCCCGTGTTGACGCCGGGCAAGAGCAACTCGGTCGCCGCATACACTATTCTCAGAATGA
CTTGGTTGAGTACTCACCAGTCACAGAAAAGCATCTTACGGATGGCATGACAGTAAGAGAATTATGCAGT
GCTGCCATAACCATGAGTGATAACACTGCGGCCAACTTACTTCTGACAACGATCGGAGGACCGAAGGAGC
TAACCGCTTTTTTGCACAACATGGGGGATCATGTAACTCGCCTTGATCGTTGGGAACCGGAGCTGAATGA
AGCCATACCAAACGACGAGCGTGACACCACGATGCCTGCAGCAATGGCAACAACGTTGCGCAAACTATTA
ACTGGCGAACTACTTACTCTAGCTTCCCGGCAACAATTAATAGACTGGATGGAGGCGGATAAAGTTGCAG
GACCACTTCTGCGCTCGGCCCTTCCGGCTGGCTGGTTTATTGCTGATAAATCTGGAGCCGGTGAGCGTGG
GTCTCGCGGTATCATTGCAGCACTGGGGCCAGATGGTAAGCCCTCCCGTATCGTAGTTATCTACACGACG
GGGAGTCAGGCAACTATGGATGAACGAAATAGACAGATCGCTGAGATAGGTGCCTCACTGATTAAGCATT
GGTAACTGTCAGACCAAGTTTACTCATATATACTTTAGATTGATTTAAAACTTCATTTTTAATTTAAAAG
GATCTAGGTGAAGATCCTTTTTGATAATCTCATGACCAAAATCCCTTAACGTGAGTTTTCGTTCCACTGA
GCGTCAGACCCCGTAGAAAAGATCAAAGGATCTTCTTGAGATCCTTTTTTTCTGCGCGTAATCTGCTGCT
TGCAAACAAAAAAACCACCGCTACCAGCGGTGGTTTGTTTGCCGGATCAAGAGCTACCAACTCTTTTTCC
GAAGGTAACTGGCTTCAGCAGAGCGCAGATACCAAATACTGTTCTTCTAGTGTAGCCGTAGTTAGGCCAC
CACTTCAAGAACTCTGTAGCACCGCCTACATACCTCGCTCTGCTAATCCTGTTACCAGTGGCTGCTGCCA
GTGGCGATAAGTCGTGTCTTACCGGGTTGGACTCAAGACGATAGTTACCGGATAAGGCGCAGCGGTCGGG
CTGAACGGGGGGTTCGTGCACACAGCCCAGCTTGGAGCGAACGACCTACACCGAACTGAGATACCTACAG
CGTGAGCTATGAGAAAGCGCCACGCTTCCCGAAGGGAGAAAGGCGGACAGGTATCCGGTAAGCGGCAGGG
TCGGAACAGGAGAGCGCACGAGGGAGCTTCCAGGGGGAAACGCCTGGTATCTTTATAGTCCTGTCGGGTT
TCGCCACCTCTGACTTGAGCGTCGATTTTTGTGATGCTCGTCAGGGGGGCGGAGCCTATGGAAAAACGCC
AGCAACGCGGCCTTTTTACGGTTCCTGGCCTTTTGCTGGCCTTTTGCTCACATGTTCTTTCCTGCGTTAT
CCCCTGATTCTGTGGATAACCGTATTACCGCCTTTGAGTGAGCTGATACCGCTCGCCGCAGCCGAACGAC
CGAGCGCAGCGAGTCAGTGAGCGAGGAAGCGGAAGAGCGCCCAATACGCAAACCGCCTCTCCCCGCGCGT
TGGCCGATTCATTAATGCAGCTGGCACGACAGGTTTCCCGACTGGAAAGCGGGCAGTGAGCGCAACGCAA
TTAATGTGAGTTAGCTCACTCATTAGGCACCCCAGGCTTTACACTTTATGCTTCCGGCTCGTATGTTGTG
TGGAATTGTGAGCGGATAACAATTTCACACAGGAAACAGCTATGACCATGATTACGCCAAGCTCTAGCTA
GAGGTCGACCAATTCTCATGTTTGACAGCTTATCATCGCAGATCCGGGCAACGTTGTTGCCATTGCTGCA
GGCGCAGAACTGGTAGGTATGGAAGATCTATACATTGAATCAATATTGGCAATTAGCCATATTAGTCATT
GGTTATATAGCATAAATCAATATTGGCTATTGGCCATTGCATACGTTGTATCTATATCATAATATGTACA
TTTATATTGGCTCATGTCCAATATGACCGCCATGTT
Features (pLannotate 1.2.2; 18 found; start..end, strand, type, name):
      1..380     +  enhancer       CMV enhancer: human cytomegalovirus immediate early enhancer
    382..581     +  promoter       CMV promoter: human cytomegalovirus (CMV) immediate early promoter
    649..687     +  misc_feature   Ad SA (fragment): adenovirus major late transcript splice acceptor (Friedrich and Soriano, 1991)
    720..929     -  CDS            PTP (fragment): TERM_ADE02 - Experimental evidence at protein level: Swiss-Prot protein existence level 1. Protein covalently bound to the viral DNA that acts as a primer for viral genomic replication by DNA strand displacement. Assembles on the viral origin of replication in an initiation complex with viral polymerase, DBP, host NFIA and host POU2F1/OCT1. During initiation, the polymerase covalently couples the first dCTP with Ser- 580 of pTP. The terminal protein stimulates the template activity over 20 fold compared to protein-free templates. Neo-synthesized viral genomes are linked to two preterminal prot
    960..1049    +  intron         chimeric intron (fragment): chimera between introns from adenovirus and immunoglobulin heavy chain genes
   1068..1114    +  CDS            IgH signal sequence (fragment): signal sequence from the mouse immunoglobulin heavy chain variable region
   2262..2873    +  CDS            Cd4 (fragment): CD4_RAT - Experimental evidence at protein level: Swiss-Prot protein existence level 1. Integral membrane glycoprotein that plays an essential role in the immune response and serves multiple functions in responses against both external and internal offenses. In T-cells, functions primarily as a coreceptor for MHC class II molecule:peptide complex. The antigens presented by class II peptides are derived from extracellular proteins while class I peptides are derived from cytosolic proteins. Interacts simultaneously with the T-cell receptor (TCR) and the MHC class II presented by antigen presenti
   3033..3088    +  polyA_signal   β-globin poly(A) signal: rabbit β-globin polyadenylation signal (Gil and Proudfoot, 1987)
   3602..5283    -  rep_origin     oriP (fragment): Epstein-Barr virus oriP replication origin (Yates et al., 2000)
   5410..5514    +  promoter       AmpR promoter: bla
   5515..6375    +  CDS            AmpR: β-lactamase; bla; confers resistance to ampicillin, carbenicillin, and related antibiotics
   6546..7134    +  rep_origin     ori: high-copy-number ColE1/pMB1/pBR322/pUC origin of replication
   7317..7409    +  CDS            lacI (fragment): lac repressor; lacI; The lac repressor binds to the lac operator to inhibit transcription in E. coli. This inhibition can be relieved by adding lactose or isopropyl-β-D-thiogalactopyranoside (IPTG).
   7422..7443    +  protein_bind   CAP binding site: CAP binding activates transcription in the presence of cAMP. E. coli catabolite activator protein
   7458..7488    +  promoter       lac promoter: promoter for the E. coli lac operon
   7496..7512    +  protein_bind   lac operator: The lac repressor binds to the lac operator to inhibit transcription in E. coli. This inhibition can be relieved by adding lactose or isopropyl-β-D-thiogalactopyranoside (IPTG). lac repressor encoded by lacI
   7582..7598    +  promoter       tet promoter (fragment): E. coli promoter for tetracycline efflux protein gene
   7608..7633    -  CDS            bla(M) (fragment): β-lactamase lacking the signal sequence; bla(M); allows cytosolic expression of β-lactamase
