[The description below was written by a language model from this plasmid's Addgene catalogue record and pLannotate feature annotations shown in this document.]
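Description:
Pm_MSP7.4-Cd4-bio-His is a mammalian expression plasmid built on the pTT3 backbone, designed to produce a recombinant, secreted form of the Plasmodium malariae protein MSP7.4 (PmUG01_12029900). In bacteria it is maintained through a high-copy ColE1/pUC-type origin and selected with ampicillin via the β-lactamase gene. The backbone also carries an Epstein-Barr virus oriP element, which allows episomal retention in mammalian cells that supply EBNA1. Short lac and tet promoter remnants annotated near the bacterial origin are backbone leftovers with no evident role in expression.

Expression is driven by the CMV immediate-early enhancer and promoter, followed by adenovirus-derived leader and splice sequences and a chimeric intron fragment that help boost transcript processing. The small "PTP" hit on the opposite strand most likely just reflects this adenoviral leader region rather than a functional gene. A mouse immunoglobulin heavy chain signal sequence fragment precedes the coding region and directs the product into the secretory pathway. The chemically synthesised MSP7.4 insert of about 1.1 kb sits between retained NotI and AscI sites. It falls in the unannotated gap between the signal sequence and the rat Cd4 fragment in the feature table. It is fused at its C terminus to rat Cd4 domains 3 and 4, a "bio" tag (presumably a peptide substrate for enzymatic biotinylation) and a six-histidine tag, and transcription ends at a rabbit β-globin polyadenylation signal.

The tags together would permit antibody detection through Cd4, capture on streptavidin surfaces and nickel-affinity purification. The plasmid belongs to a panel of recombinant antigens from human-infective Plasmodium species made for serological surveillance.
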