Addgene plasmid #126828: Pm_MSP7.4-Cd4-bio-His
Purpose: Expression of recombinant P. malariae protein in mammalian cells
Depositing lab: Gavin Wright. Depositing organization: Wellcome Sanger Institute. Publication: A panel of recombinant proteins from human-infective Plasmodium species for serological surveillance. Muller-Sienerth N, Shilts J, Kadir KA, Yman V, Homann MV, Asghar M, Ngasala B, Singh B, Farnert A, Wright GJ. Malar J. 2020 Jan 17;19(1):31. doi: 10.1186/s12936-020-3111-5. PubMed 31952523.
Backbone
  Vector backbone: pTT3
  Backbone manufacturer: Yves Durocher, NRC
  Backbone size w/o insert (bp): 6688
  Total vector size (bp): 7806
  Vector type: Mammalian Expression
Growth in bacteria
  Bacterial resistance: Ampicillin, 100 μg/mL
  Growth temperature: 37°C
  Growth strain: DH5alpha
  Copy number: High Copy
Gene/Insert
  Gene/Insert name: MSP7.4 (alt name: PmUG01_12029900)
  Species: Plasmodium malariae
  Insert size (bp): 1118
  GenBank ID: SCO93704.1
  Entrez Gene: PmUG01_12029900 (a.k.a. PMUG01_12029900)
  Promoter: CMV
  Tag / fusion protein: ratCd4(d3+4)-bio-6His (C terminal on backbone)
  Cloning method: Restriction Enzyme; 5′ cloning site NotI (not destroyed); 3′ cloning site AscI (not destroyed)
  Sequencing primers: 5′ CMV-F
Resource information
  A portion of this plasmid was derived from a plasmid made by: Insert was chemically synthesised.
Terms and licenses: Academic/Nonprofit Terms; Industry Terms: Not Available to Industry
How to cite: Pm_MSP7.4-Cd4-bio-His was a gift from Gavin Wright (Addgene plasmid # 126828 ; http://n2t.net/addgene:126828 ; RRID:Addgene_126828)
